Addgene plasmid #221400: Beta1 N391* N562* ectodomain
Purpose: Mammalian expression of human integrin beta1 N391* N562* ectodomain
Depositing lab: Timothy Springer. Depositing organization: Boston Children's Hospital. Publication: Ligand binding initiates single-molecule integrin conformational activation. Li J, Jo MH, Yan J, Hall T, Lee J, Lopez-Sanchez U, Yan S, Ha T, Springer TA. Cell. 2024 May 14:S0092-8674(24)00475-6. doi: 10.1016/j.cell.2024.04.049. PubMed 38772370.
Backbone
  Vector backbone: pD2529 CAG
  Backbone manufacturer: 72
  Vector type: Mammalian Expression
  Selectable markers: Puromycin
Growth in bacteria
  Bacterial resistance: Kanamycin, 50 μg/mL
  Growth temperature: 37°C
  Growth strain: DH5alpha
  Copy number: High Copy
Gene/Insert
  Gene/Insert name: integrin beta1 N391* N562* ectodomain
  Species: H. sapiens (human)
  Mutation: codon optimized for human mature _1 residues Q1 to D708
  Entrez Gene: ITGB1 (a.k.a. CD29, FNRB, GPIIA, MDF2, MSK12, VLA-BETA, VLAB)
  Tag / fusion protein: CD33 secretion peptide (MPLLLLLPLLWAGALA) (N terminal on insert); AVI tag, HRV3C cleavage site, basic coil, HA tag, and deca-histidine tag (C terminal on insert)
  Cloning method: Gibson Cloning
Terms and licenses: Academic/Nonprofit Terms; Industry Terms: Not Available to Industry
How to cite: Beta1 N391* N562* ectodomain was a gift from Timothy Springer (Addgene plasmid # 221400 ; http://n2t.net/addgene:221400 ; RRID:Addgene_221400)
