[The description below was written by a language model from this plasmid's Addgene catalogue record and pLannotate feature annotations shown in this document.]
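Description:
Beta1 N391* N562* ectodomain is a mammalian expression plasmid built on the pD2529 CAG backbone for producing a secreted, soluble form of human integrin β1 (ITGB1). It is propagated in E. coli through a high-copy ColE1/pUC-type origin and a kanamycin resistance gene driven by an EM7 bacterial promoter. For selection in mammalian cells it carries a separate, oppositely oriented cassette in which the mouse PGK promoter drives puromycin N-acetyltransferase, terminated by a β-globin polyadenylation signal.

The main expression unit uses the CAG arrangement: CMV immediate-early enhancer, chicken β-actin promoter and a chimeric β-actin/β-globin intron, which together give strong constitutive transcription. The insert is a human codon-optimized sequence encoding mature β1 residues Q1 to D708, that is, the ectodomain without the transmembrane and cytoplasmic regions. It is preceded by a CD33 secretion peptide and followed by an AVI tag (a biotinylation target), an HRV3C protease site, a basic coil, an HA epitope and a deca-histidine tag. The basic coil is a type of element commonly used to pair with a complementary acidic coil on a partner subunit, although the record does not name a partner. The asterisks at N391 and N562 mark changes at those positions, but the record does not explain what they are.

Downstream, the feature table also detects an mCherry open reading frame that the catalogue entry does not mention; how it is coupled to the integrin coding sequence is not annotated. The transcript ends with a hepatitis B virus post-transcriptional regulatory element, which includes a partial X protein match, and a rabbit β-globin poly(A) signal. The associated publication concerns single-molecule studies of integrin conformational activation upon ligand binding.
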