Features (pLannotate 1.2.2; 15 found; start..end, strand, type, name):
    589..847     +  ncRNA          HBV PRE 1151-1410: Accession: RF02816 - Hepatitis B virus post-transcriptional regulatory element 1151-1410
    813..1154    +  CDS            X (fragment): X_HBVD3 - Experimental evidence at protein level: Swiss-Prot protein existence level 1. Multifunctional protein that plays a role in silencing host antiviral defenses and promoting viral transcription. Does not seem to be essential for HBV infection. May be directly involved in development of cirrhosis and liver cancer (hepatocellular carcinoma). Most of cytosolic activities involve modulation of cytosolic calcium. The effect on apoptosis is controversial depending on the cell types in which the studies have been conducted. May induce apoptosis by localizing in mitochondria and causing loss of
   1136..1191    +  polyA_signal   β-globin poly(A) signal: rabbit β-globin polyadenylation signal (Gil and Proudfoot, 1987)
   1901..2489    -  rep_origin     ori: high-copy-number ColE1/pMB1/pBR322/pUC origin of replication
   2575..3384    -  CDS            KanR: aminoglycoside phosphotransferase; aph(3')-Ia; confers resistance to kanamycin in bacteria or G418 (Geneticin®) in eukaryotes
   3403..3447    -  promoter       EM7 promoter (fragment): synthetic bacterial promoter&nbsp
   3666..3875    -  polyA_signal   β-globin poly(A) (fragment): human β-globin polyadenylation signal
   3876..4475    -  CDS            PuroR (fragment): puromycin N-acetyltransferase; pac from Streptomyces; confers resistance to puromycin
   4485..4984    -  promoter       PGK promoter: mouse phosphoglycerate kinase 1 promoter
   5068..5371    +  enhancer       CMV enhancer: human cytomegalovirus immediate early enhancer
   5373..5648    +  promoter       chicken β-actin promoter: No description available
   5649..6665    +  intron         chimeric intron: chimera between introns from chicken β-actin and rabbit β-globin
   6794..8950    +  CDS            ITGB1 (fragment): ITB1_HUMAN - Also known as FNRB, MDF2, MSK12. Experimental evidence at protein level: Swiss-Prot protein existence level 1. (Microbial infection) In case of HIV-1 infection, integrin ITGA5:ITGB1 binding to extracellular viral Tat protein seems to enhance angiogenesis in Kaposi's sarcoma lesions. From Homo sapiens (Human).
   9116..9142    +  CDS            3xHA (fragment): three tandem HA epitope tags
   9257..9964    +  CDS            mCherry: mCherry is a basic (constitutively fluorescent) red fluorescent protein published in 2004, derived from Discosoma sp.. It is reported to be a very rapidly-maturing monomer with low acid sensitivity.
>Addgene plasmid #221400 | Beta1 N391* N562* ectodomain | addgene full sequence | sequence record 437551 | Addgene NGS Result
GCATGCTTCTATATTATTTTCTAAAAGATTTAAAGTTTTGCCTTCTCCATTTAGACTTATAATTCACTGG
AATTTTTTTGTGTGTATGGTATGACATATGGGTTCCCTTTTATTTTTTACATATAAATATATTTCCCTGT
TTTTCTAAAAAAGAAAAAGATCATCATTTTCCCATTGTAAAATGCCATATTTTTTTCATAGGTCACTTAC
ATATATCAATGGGTCTGTTTCTGAGCTCTACTCTATTTTATCAGCCTCACTGTCTATCCCCACACATCTC
ATGCTTTGCTCTAAATCTTGATATTTAGTGGAACATTCTTTCCCATTTTGTTCTACAAGAATATTTTTGT
TATTGTCTTTGGGCTTTCTATATACATTTTGAAATGAGGTTGACAAGTTAATAACAGGCCTATTGATTGG
AAAGTTTGTCAACGAATTGTGGGTCTTTTGGGGTTTGCTGCCCCTTTTACGCAATGTGGATATCCTGCTT
TAATGCCTTTATATGCATGTATACAAGCAAAACAGGCTTTTACTTTCTCGCCAACTTACAAGGCCTTTCT
CAGTAAACAGTATATGACCCTTTACCCCGTTGCTCGGCAACGGCCTGGTCTGTGCCAAGTGTTTGCTGAC
GCAACCCCCACTGGTTGGGGCTTGGCCATAGGCCATCAGCGCATGCGTGGAACCTTTGTGTCTCCTCTGC
CGATCCATACTGCGGAACTCCTAGCCGCTTGTTTTGCTCGCAGCAGGTCTGGAGCAAACCTCATCGGGAC
CGACAATTCTGTCGTACTCTCCCGCAAGTATACATCGTTTCCATGGCTGCTAGGCTGTGCTGCCAACTGG
ATCCTGCGCGGGACGTCCTTTGTTTACGTCCCGTCGGCGCTGAATCCCGCGGACGACCCCTCCCGGGGCC
GCTTGGGGCTCTACCGCCCGCTTCTCCGTCTGCCGTACCGTCCGACCACGGGGCGCACCTCTCTTTACGC
GGACTCCCCGTCTGTGCCTTCTCATCTGCCGGACCGTGTGCACTTCGCTTCACCTCTGCACGTCGCATGG
AGGCCACCGTGAACGCCCACCGGAACCTGCCCAAGGTCTTGCATAAGAGGACTCTTGGACTTTCAGCAAT
GTCATCTCAGTGGCTAATAAAGGAAATTTATTTTCATTGCAATAGTGTGTTGGAATTTTTTGTGTCTCTC
ACTCGGAAGGACATATGGGAGGGCAAATCATTTAAAACATCAGAATGAGTATTTGGTTTAGAGTTTGGCA
ACATATGCCCATATGCTGGCTGCCATGAACAAAGGTTGGCTATAAAGAGGTCATCAGTATATGAAACAGC
CCCCTGCTGTCCATTCCTTATTCCATAGAAAAGCCTTGACTTGAGGTTAGATTTTTTTTATATTTTGTTT
TGTGTTATTTTTTTCTTTAACATCCCTAAAATTTTCCTTACATGTTTTACTAGCCAGATTTTTCCTCCTC
TCCTGACTACTCCCAGTCATAGCTGTCCCTCTTCTCTTATGGAGATCTTTGCATTTTTAGACATTTAGAA
GCCTATATCTTGTTACAGAATTGGAATTACACAAAAATTCTACCATATTTTGAAAGCTTAGGTTGTTCTG
AAAAAAACAATATATTGTTTTCCTGGGTAAACTAAAAGTCCCCTCGAGGAAAGGCCCCTAAAGTGAAACA
GTGCAAAACGTTCAAAAACTGTCTGGCAATACAAGTTCCACTTTGACCAAAACGGCTGGCAGTAAAAGGG
TTAAGAAGACTGTCAGCCTTGAGCGGTATCAGCTCACTCAAAGGCGGTAATACGGTTATCCACAGAATCA
GGGGATAACGCAGGAAAGAACATGTGAGCAAAAGGCCAGCAAAAGGCCAGGAACCGTAAAAAGGCCGCGT
TGCTGGCGTTTTTCCATAGGCTCCGCCCCCCTGACGAGCATCACAAAAATCGACGCTCAAGTCAGAGGTG
GCGAAACCCGACAGGACTATAAAGATACCAGGCGTTTCCCCCTGGAAGCTCCCTCGTGCGCTCTCCTGTT
CCGACCCTGCCGCTTACCGGATACCTGTCCGCCTTTCTCCCTTCGGGAAGCGTGGCGCTTTCTCATAGCT
CACGCTGTAGGTATCTCAGTTCGGTGTAGGTCGTTCGCTCCAAGCTGGGCTGTGTGCACGAACCCCCCGT
TCAGCCCGACCGCTGCGCCTTATCCGGTAACTATCGTCTTGAGTCCAACCCGGTAAGACACGACTTATCG
CCACTGGCAGCAGCCACTGGTAACAGGATTAGCAGAGCGAGGTATGTAGGCGGTGCTACAGAGTTCTTGA
AGTGGTGGGCTAACTACGGCTACACTAGAAGAACAGTATTTGGTATCTGCGCTCTGCTGAAGCCAGTTAC
CTTCGGAAAAAGAGTTGGTAGCTCTTGATCCGGCAAACAAACCACCGCTGGTAGCGGTGGTTTTTTTGTT
TGCAAGCAGCAGATTACGCGCAGAAAAAAAGGATCTCAAGAAGATCCTTTGATCTTTTCTACGGGGTCTG
ACGCTCAGTGGAACGACGCGCGCGTAACTCACGTTAAGGGATTTTGGTCATGAGTTAGAAAAACTCATCG
AGCATCAAATGAAACTGCAATTTATTCATATCAGGATTATCAATACCATATTTTTGAAAAAGCCGTTTCT
GTAATGAAGGAGAAAACTCACCGAGGCAGTTCCATAGGATGGCAAGATCCTGGTATCGGTCTGCGATTCC
GACTCGTCCAACATCAATACAACCTATTAATTTCCCCTCGTCAAAAATAAGGTTATCAAGTGAGAAATCA
CCATGAGTGACGACTGAATCCGGTGAGAATGGCAAAAGTTTATGCATTTCTTTCCAGACTTGTTCAACAG
GCCAGCCATTACGCTCGTCATCAAAATCACTCGCATCAACCAAACCGTTATTCATTCGTGATTGCGCCTG
AGCGAGGCGAAATACGCGATCGCTGTTAAAAGGACAATTACAAACAGGAATCGAGTGCAACCGGCGCAGG
AACACTGCCAGCGCATCAACAATATTTTCACCTGAATCAGGATATTCTTCTAATACCTGGAACGCTGTTT
TTCCGGGGATCGCAGTGGTGAGTAACCATGCATCATCAGGAGTACGGATAAAATGCTTGATGGTCGGAAG
TGGCATAAATTCCGTCAGCCAGTTTAGTCTGACCATCTCATCTGTAACATCATTGGCAACGCTACCTTTG
CCATGTTTCAGAAACAACTCTGGCGCATCGGGCTTCCCATACAAGCGATAGATTGTCGCACCTGATTGCC
CGACATTATCGCGAGCCCATTTATACCCATATAAATCAGCATCCATGTTGGAATTTAATCGCGGCCTCGA
CGTTTCCCGTTGGATATGGCTCATTTTTTACTTCCTCACCTTGTCGTATTATACTATGCCGATATACTAT
GCCGATGATTAATTGTCGACACTGCGGGGGCTCTGTGTGGTAAGCAGGTCTTAACCTTTTTACTGCCAAT
GACGCATGGGATACGTCGTGGCAGTAAAAGGGCTTAAATGCCAACGACGCGTCCCATACGTTGTTGGCAT
TTTAATTCTTCTCTCTGCAGCGGCAGCATGTGCCGCCGCTGCAGAGAGTTTCTAGCGATGACAGCCCCTC
TGGGCAACGAGCCGGGGGGGCTGTCTTTCTTTATGTTTTAAATGCACTGACCTCCCACATTCCCTTTTTA
GTAAAATATTCAGAAATAATTTAAATACATCATTGCAATGAAAATAAATGTTTTTTATTAGGCAGAATCC
AGATGCTCAAGGCCCTTCATAATATCCCCCAGTTTAGTAGTTGGACTTAGGGAACAAAGGAACCTTTAAT
AGAAATTGGACAGCAAGAAAGCGAGTCAGGCACCGGGCTTGCGGGTCATGCACCAGGTGCGCGGTCCTTC
GGGCACCTCGACGTCGGCGGTGACGGTGAAGCCGAGCCGCTCGTAGAAGGGGAGGTTGCGGGGCGCGGAT
GTCTCCAGGAAGGCGGGCACCCCGGCGCGCTCGGCCGCCTCCACTCCGGGGAGCACGACGGCGCTGCCCA
GACCCTTGCCCTGGTGGTCGGGCGACACGCCGACGGTGGCCAGGAACCACGCGGGCTCCTTGGGCCGGTG
CGGCGCCAGGAGGCCTTCCATCTGTTGCTGCGCGGCCAGCCGGGAACCGCTCAACTCGGCCATGCGCGGG
CCGATCTCGGCGAACACCGCCCCCGCTTCGACGCTCTCCGGCGTGGTCCAGACCGCCACCGCGGCGCCGT
CGTCCGCGACCCACACCTTGCCGATGTCGAGCCCGACGCGCGTGAGGAAGAGTTCTTGCAGCTCGGTGAC
CCGCTCGATGTGGCGGTCCGGATCGACGGTGTGGCGCGTGGCGGGGTAGTCGGCGAACGCGGCGGCGAGG
GTGCGTACGGCCCTGGGGACGTCGTCGCGGGTGGCGAGGCGCACCGTGGGCTTGTACTCGGTCATGGTGG
CGGACGAAAGGCCCGGAGATGAGGAAGAGGAGAACAGCGCGGCAGACGTGCGCTTTTGAAGCGTGCAGAA
TGCCGGGCCTCCGGAGGACCTTCGGGCGCCCGCCCCGCCCCTGAGCCCGCCCCTGAGCCCGCCCCCGGAC
CCACCCCTTCCCAGCCTCTGAGCCCAGAAAGCGAAGGAGCAAAGCTGCTATTGGCCGCTGCCCCAAAGGC
CTACCCGCTTCCATTGCTCAGCGGTGCTGTCCATCTGCACGAGACTAGTGAGTCGTGCTACTTCCATTTG
TCACGTCCTGCACGACGCGAGCTGCGGGGCGGGGGGGAACTTCCTGACTAGGGGAGGAGTAGAAGGTGGC
GCGAAGGGGCCACCAAAGAACGGAGCCGGTTGGCGCCTACCGGTGGATGTGGAATGTGTGCGAGGCCAGA
GGCCACTTGTGTAGCGCCAAGTGCCCAGCGGGGCTGCTAAAGCGCATGCTCCAGACTGCCTTGGGAAAAG
CGCCTCCCCTACCCGGTAGAGAAACTTGATCTGTCGCCGCAATTCAAACTTCGTGAGGCTCCGGTGCCCG
TCAGTGACCTGCTATACTCTGGAGACGCGTTACATAACTTACGGTAAATGGCCCGCCTGGCTGACCGCCC
AACGACCCCCGCCCATTGACGTCAATAATGACGTATGTTCCCATAGTAACGCCAATAGGGACTTTCCATT
GACGTCAATGGGTGGAGTATTTACGGTAAACTGCCCACTTGGCAGTACATCAAGTGTATCATATGCCAAG
TACGCCCCCTATTGACGTCAATGACGGTAAATGGCCCGCCTGGCATTATGCCCAGTACATGACCTTATGG
GACTTTCCTACTTGGCAGTACATCTACGTATTAGTCATCGCTATTACCATGGTCGAGGTGAGCCCCACGT
TCTGCTTCACTCTCCCCATCTCCCCCCCCTCCCCACCCCCAATTTTGTATTTATTTATTTTTTAATTATT
TTGTGCAGCGATGGGGGCGGGGGGGGGGGGGGCGCGCGCCAGGCGGGGCGGGGSGGGGSGRGGGGSGGGG
SGGGGSGRGGCGGRGAGGTGCGGCGGCAGCCAATCAGAGCGGCGCGCTCCGAAAGTTTCCTTTTATGGCG
AGGCGGCGGCGGCGGCGGCCCTATAAAAAGCGAAGCGCGCGGCGGGCGGGAGTCGCTGCGCGCTGCCTTC
GCCCCGTGCCCCGCTCCGCCGCCGCCTCGCGCCGCCCGCCCCGGCTCTGACTGACCGCGTTACTCCCACA
GGTGAGCGGGCGGGACGGCCCTTCTCCTCCGGGCTGTAATTAGCGCTTGGTTTAATGACGGCTTGTTTCT
TTTCTGTGGCTGCGTGAAAGCCTTGAGGGGCTCCGGGAGGGCCCTTTGTGCGGGGGGAGCGGCTCGGGGG
GTGCGTGCGTGTGTGTGTGCGTGGGGAGCGCCGCGTGCGGCTCCGCGCTGCCCGGCGGCTGTGAGCGCTG
CGGGCGCGGCGCGGGGCTTTGTGCGCTCCGCAGTGTGCGCGAGGGGAGCGCGGCCGGGGGCGGTGCCCCG
CGGTGCGGGGGGGGCTGCGAGGGGAACAAAGGCTGCGTGCGGGGTGTGTGCGTGGGGGGGTGAGCAGGGG
GTGTGGGCGCGTCGGTCGGGCTGCAACCCCCCCTGCACCCCCCTCCCCGAGTTGCTGAGCACGGCCCGGC
TTCGGGTGCGGGGCTCCGTACGGGGCGTGGCGCGGGGCTCGCCGTGCCGGGCGGGGGGTGGCGGCAGGTG
GGGGTGCCGGGCGGGGCGGGGCCGCCTCGGGCCGGGGRGGGCTCGGGGGAGGGGCGCGGCGGCCCCCGGA
GCGCCGGCGGCTGTCGAGGCGCGGCGAGCCGCAGCCATTGCCTTTTATGGTAATCGTGCGAGAGGGCGCA
GGGACTTCCTTTGTCCCAAATCTGTGCGGAGCCGAAATCTGGGAGGCGCCGCCGCACCCCCTCTAGCGGG
CGCGGGGCGAAGCGGTGCGGCGCCGGCAGGAAGGAAATGGGCGGGGAGGGCCTTCGTGCGTCGCCGCGCC
GCCGTCCCCTTCTCCCTCTCCAGCCTCGGGGCTGTCCGCGGGGGGACGGCTGCCTTCGGGGGGGACGGGG
CAGGGCGGGGTTCGGCTTCTGGCGTGTGACCGGCGGCTCTAGAGCCTCTGCTAACCATGTTCATGCCTTC
TTCTTTTTCCTACAGCTCCTGGGCAACGTGCTGGTTATTGTGCTGTCTCATCATTTTGGCAAAGAATTCG
GCTTGATCGAAGCCGTCTCAGGGGAGAGACCACACCCAAGCTGTCTAGAGCCGCCACCATGCCTTTGCTC
CTCCTGTTGCCCTTGCTCTGGGCTGGCGCCCTCGCGCAGACGGACGAGAATCGATGTTTGAAAGCGAATG
CAAAAAGCTGCGGAGAGTGCATTCAGGCCGGACCGAATTGTGGATGGTGTACAAATTCGACATTTTTGCA
AGAGGGAATGCCCACGTCGGCCCGATGTGATGACCTCGAGGCCTTGAAAAAGAAAGGATGTCCACCGGAT
GACATCGAGAACCCACGGGGCTCAAAGGACATCAAAAAGAACAAGAATGTCACAAACCGCTCGAAGGGAA
CTGCTGAAAAGCTTAAACCGGAGGACATCACGCAGATCCAGCCCCAACAGCTGGTGCTCCGATTGCGGTC
CGGTGAGCCACAGACGTTTACTCTCAAGTTCAAGAGAGCGGAGGATTACCCGATCGATCTTTACTATCTT
ATGGACCTTTCGTACTCCATGAAGGATGATTTGGAAAATGTCAAGAGCCTCGGTACTGACTTGATGAATG
AAATGCGCCGCATTACCAGCGATTTCCGAATCGGATTCGGATCATTTGTGGAAAAGACCGTCATGCCCTA
CATTTCGACCACTCCGGCAAAGTTGCGCAACCCGTGCACCTCAGAACAGAACTGCACCTCGCCTTTTTCG
TATAAGAACGTCCTCAGCTTGACAAACAAGGGTGAAGTGTTCAATGAGCTGGTCGGAAAGCAAAGAATCT
CGGGAAACCTCGATAGCCCGGAGGGAGGGTTTGATGCAATCATGCAAGTGGCGGTATGCGGGTCCCTTAT
TGGCTGGAGAAACGTGACCAGACTCCTGGTGTTTTCCACTGATGCGGGATTTCATTTCGCCGGAGACGGG
AAACTGGGAGGGATTGTACTTCCGAATGACGGACAGTGTCATTTGGAGAACAACATGTATACGATGTCCC
ACTACTATGACTACCCCTCGATCGCGCACCTCGTCCAAAAACTGAGCGAAAACAATATCCAGACTATCTT
TGCGGTCACGGAGGAGTTTCAGCCCGTGTATAAAGAACTGAAAAACTTGATCCCTAAGTCCGCAGTCGGA
ACGCTGTCGGCCAACAGCTCGAATGTGATCCAGTTGATCATCGATGCGTATAACTCACTTTCATCAGAGG
TCATCCTTGAGAACGGAAAGCTTAGCGAAGGAGTGACAATCTCGTACAAATCATATTGCAAGAATGGAGT
GAATGGCACCGGCGAGTAGGGCCGGAAATGTTCAAACATTTCCATCGGCGACGAGGTCCAGTTTGAGATC
AGCATTACTTCCAATAAGTGCCCTAAGAAAGACTCGGACTCATTCAAAATTCGGCCTCTCGGGTTTACCG
AAGAGGTAGAGGTGATCCTCCAGTACATTTGTGAATGCGAGTGTCAATCAGAGGGTATCCCCGAAAGCCC
CAAGTGTCATGAGGGTAACGGAACGTTCGAATGCGGGGCATGTAGATGTAACGAAGGTCGCGTCGGAAGG
CACTGCGAATGCTCGACTGATGAGGTAAACTCGGAAGACATGGATGCGTATTGCCGAAAAGAGAATTCGA
GCGAAATCTGCTCAAACAACGGGGAATGTGTGTGCGGACAATGTGTCTGCCGGAAACGGGATAACACAAA
TGAGATCTACTCCGGAAAGTTTTGCGAATGCGACAATTTCAACTGTGACAGGTCCAACGGTCTTATCTGT
GGTGGTAATGGAGTCTGCAAGTGCCGCGTCTGCGAGTGTTAGCCGAATTACACAGGCTCAGCGTGTGATT
GCAGCCTCGACACGTCAACATGCGAGGCGTCCAACGGGCAGATTTGTAACGGGCGAGGGATTTGCGAGTG
TGGGGTGTGCAAATGCACTGACCCCAAATTCCAGGGGCAGACGTGCGAGATGTGCCAGACGTGTCTTGGT
GTCTGTGCGGAGCATAAGGAATGCGTGCAGTGCAGAGCGTTCAACAAAGGGGAAAAGAAAGATACGTGTA
CGCAAGAATGTTCGTATTTCAATATCACGAAGGTGGAGTCGAGGGATAAGCTCCCGCAGCCAGTACAGCC
GGACCCCGTCAGCCATTGCAAGGAAAAGGACGTGGATGATTGCTGGTTCTATTTCACATACTCCGTGAAT
GGTAATAATGAGGTAATGGTACATGTCGTGGAGAACCCCGAATGCCCCACTGGTCCAGACGCTAGCGGGT
TGAATGATATTTTCGAGGCTCAGAAGATAGAATGGCATGAACTTGAGGTGCTTTTCCAAGGTCCCGCGCA
ATGCAAGAAGAAATTGCAAGCCCTCAAAAAAAAGAACGCGCAGCTCAAATGGAAATTGCAAGCCCTTAAG
AAGAAGCTGGCACAATACCCATACGATGTTCCAGATTACGCTGGCGGCCACCATCACCACCATCATCATC
ATCACCACGGTACCAGTACTGGGAGTGGGGCCACCAACTTTTCTCTGCTCAAGCAAGCCGGGGATGTTGA
AGAAAATCCAGGGCCAATGGTGAGCAAGGGCGAGGAGGATAACATGGCCATCATCAAGGAGTTCATGCGC
TTCAAGGTGCACATGGAGGGCTCCGTGAACGGCCACGAGTTCGAGATCGAGGGCGAGGGCGAGGGCCGCC
CCTACGAGGGCACCCAGACCGCCAAGCTGAAGGTGACCAAGGGTGGCCCCCTGCCCTTCGCCTGGGACAT
CCTGTCCCCTCAGTTCATGTACGGCTCCAAGGCCTACGTGAAGCACCCCGCCGACATCCCCGACTACTTG
AAGCTGTCCTTCCCCGAGGGCTTCAAGTGGGAGCGCGTGATGAACTTCGAGGACGGCGGCGTGGTGACCG
TGACCCAGGACTCCTCCCTGCAGGACGGCGAGTTCATCTACAAGGTGAAGCTGCGCGGCACCAACTTCCC
CTCCGACGGCCCCGTAATGCAGAAGAAGACCATGGGCTGGGAGGCCTCCTCCGAGCGGATGTACCCCGAG
GACGGCGCCCTGAAGGGCGAGATCAAGCAGAGGCTGAAGCTGAAGGACGGCGGCCACTACGACGCTGAGG
TCAAGACCACCTACAAGGCCAAGAAGCCCGTGCAGCTGCCCGGCGCCTACAACGTCAACATCAAGTTGGA
CATCACCTCCCACAACGAGGACTACACCATCGTGGAACAGTACGAACGCGCCGAGGGCCGCCACTCCACC
GGCGGCATGGACGAGCTGTACAAGTGATAAAGTACTTGATAAGCTCTTCAGGTTGAGGTCTCTAAAAGCG
TCTTCCTCTTCTCATCACATCATATCAAGGTTATATACCATCAATATTGCCACAGATGTTACTTAGCCTT
TTAATATTTCTCTAATTTAGTGTATATGCAATGATAGTTCTCTGATTTCTGAGATTGAGTTTCTCATGTG
TAATGATTATTTAGAGTTTCTCTTTCATCTGTTCAAATTTTTGTCTAGTTTTATTTTTTACTGATTTGTA
AGACTTCTTTTTATAATCTGCATATTACAATTCTCTTTACTGGGGTGTTGCAAATATTTTCTGTCATTCT
ATGGCCTGACTTTTCTTAATGGTTTTTTAATTTTAAAAATAAGTCTTAATATTCATGCAATCTAATTAAC
AATCTTTTCTTTGTGGTTAGGACTTTGAGTCATAAGAAATTTTTCTCTACACTGAAGTCATGATG
